>Addgene plasmid #210023 | EGFP-Talin head-SpyCatcher003(K31TAG) | addgene full sequence | sequence record 417729 | Addgene NGS Result
GACGTCGACGGATCGGGAGATCTAGATCCAAAAAACGGAAACCCCGGGAATCTAACCCGGCTGAACGGAT
TTAGAGTCCGTTCGATCTACATGATCAGGTTCCCAGAGCTGTGGTCTCATACAGAACTTATAAGATTCCC
AAATCCAAAGACATTTCACGTTTATGGTGATTTCCCAGAACACATAGCGACATGCAAATATTGCAGGGCG
CCACTCCCCTGTCCCTCACAGCCATCTTCCTGCCAGGGCGCACGCGCGCTGGGTGTTCCCGCCTAGTGAC
ACTGGGCCCGCGATTCCTTGGAGCGGGTTGATGACGTCAGCGTTCGAATTGACTAGCAAAAACCGCACTT
GTCAGATCCAAAAAACGGGGAGTACGGGAGTTTCACCCGCCTGCACGAATTTAGAGTCCGTGTGATCTAT
TCGATCAACCCCCCCGTCCTTTCCACAAGATATATAAAGCCAAGAAATCGAAATACTTTCAAGTTACGGT
AAGCATATGATAGTCCATTTTAAAACATAATTTTAAAACTGCAAACTACCCAAGAAATTATTACTTTCTA
CGTCACGTATTTTGTACTAATATCTTTGTGTTTACAGTCAAATTAATTCTAATTATCTCTCTAACAGCCT
TGTATCGTATATGCAAATATGAAGGAATCATGGGAAATAGGCCCTCTTCCTGCCCGACCTTCAATTGCAT
GAAGAATCTGCTTAGGGTTAGGCGTTTTGCGCTGCTTCGCGATGTACGGGCCAGATATACGCGTTGACAT
TGATTATTGACTAGTTATTAATAGTAATCAATTACGGGGTCATTAGTTCATAGCCCATATATGGAGTTCC
GCGTTACATAACTTACGGTAAATGGCCCGCCTGGCTGACCGCCCAACGACCCCCGCCCATTGACGTCAAT
AATGACGTATGTTCCCATAGTAACGCCAATAGGGACTTTCCATTGACGTCAATGGGTGGAGTATTTACGG
TAAACTGCCCACTTGGCAGTACATCAAGTGTATCATATGCCAAGTACGCCCCCTATTGACGTCAATGACG
GTAAATGGCCCGCCTGGCATTATGCCCAGTACATGACCTTATGGGACTTTCCTACTTGGCAGTACATCTA
CGTATTAGTCATCGCTATTACCATGGTGATGCGGTTTTGGCAGTACATCAATGGGCGTGGATAGCGGTTT
GACTCACGGGGATTTCCAAGTCTCCACCCCATTGACGTCAATGGGAGTTTGTTTTGGCACCAAAATCAAC
GGGACTTTCCAAAATGTCGTAACAACTCCGCCCCATTGACGCAAATGGGCGGTAGGCGTGTACGGTGGGA
GGTCTATATAAGCAGAGCTCTCTGGCTAACTAGAGAACCCACTGCTTACTGGCTTATCGAAATTAATACG
ACTCACTATAGGGAGACCCAAGCTTGGTACCGAGCTCGGATCCCGCTAGCACCATGGTGAGCAAGGGCGA
GGAGCTGTTCACCGGGGTGGTGCCCATCCTGGTCGAGCTGGACGGCGACGTAAACGGCCACAAGTTCAGC
GTGTCCGGCGAGGGCGAGGGCGATGCCACCTACGGCAAGCTGACCCTGAAGTTCATCTGCACCACCGGCA
AGCTGCCCGTGCCCTGGCCCACCCTCGTGACCACCCTGACCTACGGCGTGCAGTGCTTCAGCCGCTACCC
CGACCACATGAAGCAGCACGACTTCTTCAAGTCCGCCATGCCCGAAGGCTACGTCCAGGAGCGCACCATC
TTCTTCAAGGACGACGGCAACTACAAGACCCGCGCCGAGGTGAAGTTCGAGGGCGACACCCTGGTGAACC
GCATCGAGCTGAAGGGCATCGACTTCAAGGAGGACGGCAACATCCTGGGGCACAAGCTGGAGTACAACTA
CAACAGCCACAACGTCTATATCATGGCCGACAAGCAGAAGAACGGCATCAAGGTGAACTTCAAGATCCGC
CACAACATCGAGGACGGCAGCGTGCAGCTCGCCGACCACTACCAGCAGAACACCCCCATCGGCGACGGCC
CCGTGCTGCTGCCCGACAACCACTACCTGAGCACCCAGTCCGCCCTGAGCAAAGACCCCAACGAGAAGCG
CGATCACATGGTCCTGCTGGAGTTCGTGACCGCCGCCGGGATCACTCTCGGCATGGACGAGCTGTACAAG
TCCGGACTCAGATCTCGAGCTCAAGCTAGCTTCGAATTCGCAGAAGCTGCCACCATGGTTGCGCTTTCGC
TGAAGATTAGCATTGGGAATGTGGTGAAGACGATGCAATTTGAGCCATCTACCATGGTGTACGACGCCTG
CCGCATGATTCGTGAGCGGATCCCAGAGGCCCTGGCTGGCCCTCCCAACGACTTTGGGCTCTTTCTGTCA
GATGATGACCCCAAAAAAGGCATCTGGCTAGAGGCTGGGAAAGCTTTGGACTACTACATGCTCCGAAATG
GGGACACCATGGAGTACAGAAAAAAGCAGAGACCCCTGAAGATCCGGATGTTAGACGGAACGGTGAAGAC
TATCATGGTGGATGACTCCAAGACCGTCACAGACATGCTCATGACCATTTGTGCCCGAATTGGTATCACC
AACCATGATGAGTATTCACTGGTTCGAGAGCTGATGGAAGAAAAGAAAGATGAGGGGACAGGGACCCTGA
GAAAAGACAAGACCCTACTGCGAGATGAAAAGAAGATGGAGAAGCTAAAGCAGAAGTTGCACACAGACGA
TGAGTTGAACTGGCTGGACCATGGGCGGACACTGAGGGAACAGGGAGTGGAAGAGCATGAGACGTTGCTG
CTGCGGAGAAAGTTCTTCTACTCAGACCAGAATGTGGATTCCCGAGACCCTGTACAGCTGAACCTTCTCT
ATGTGCAGGCACGAGATGACATCCTGAATGGCTCCCATCCTGTCTCCTTTGACAAGGCCTGTGAATTTGC
AGGCTTCCAGTGCCAGATCCAGTTTGGACCTCACAATGAACAGAAGCACAAGGCTGGCTTCCTTGACCTG
AAGGACTTCCTGCCCAAGGAGTATGTGAAGCAGAAGGGAGAGCGTAAGATCTTTCAGGCACACAAGAATT
GTGGGCAGATGAGTGAAATTGAGGCCAAGGTACGCTACGTGAAGCTGGCCCGTTCCCTCAAGACTTACGG
TGTCTCCTTCTTCCTAGTCAAGGAAAAGATGAAGGGGAAGAATAAACTGGTGCCCAGGCTGTTGGGCATC
ACTAAGGAGTGTGTGATGCGTGTGGATGAGAAGACCAAGGAGGTGATTCAGGAATGGAGCCTCACCAACA
TCAAACGCTGGGCTGCCTCTCCCAAGAGCTTTACTCTGGACTTTGGAGACTATCAGGATGGCTACTACTC
AGTACAGACGACAGAAGGCGAGCAGATCGCACAGCTCATTGCTGGCTACATAGATATCATCCTTAAGAAG
AAAAAAAGCAAGGACCATTTTGGGCTGGAGGGAGATGAAGAGTCTACTATGTTGGAGGACTCAGTGTCAC
CCAAAAAGTCAACAGTCCTTCAGGGCGCGATGGTGACCACACTGTCCGGACTGTCTGGAGAGCAGGGACC
ATCCGGCGACATGACCACAGAGGAGGATTCTGCCACACACATCAAGTTCAGCTAGAGGGACGAGGACGGA
AGAGAGCTGGCAGGAGCAACCATGGAGCTGAGGGATAGCTCCGGCAAGACCATCAGCACATGGATCTCCG
ACGGCCACGTGAAGGATTTCTACCTGTATCCCGGCAAGTACACCTTTGTGGAGACAGCAGCACCAGACGG
ATATGAGGTGGCAACCCCTATCGAGTTTACAGTGAACGAGGACGGACAGGTGACCGTGGATGGAGAGGCA
ACAGAGGGCGATGCACACACCTAATGATAAGAATTCTGCAGATATCCATCACACTGGCGGCCGCTCGAGC
ATGCATCTAGAGGGCCCTATTCTATAGTGTCACCTAAATGCTAGAGCTCGCTGATCAGCCTCGACTGTGC
CTTCTAGTTGCCAGCCATCTGTTGTTTGCCCCTCCCCCGTGCCTTCCTTGACCCTGGAAGGTGCCACTCC
CACTGTCCTTTCCTAATAAAATGAGGAAATTGCATCGCATTGTCTGAGTAGGTGTCATTCTATTCTGGGG
GGTGGGGTGGGGCAGGACAGCAAGGGGGAGGATTGGGAAGACAATAGCAGGCATGCTGGGGATGCGGTGG
GCTCTATGGCTTCTGAGGCGGAAAGAACCAGCTGGGGCTCTAGGGGGTATCCCC
[124 nt withheld, positions 4255-4378]
C
[91 nt withheld, positions 4380-4470]
A
[49 nt withheld, positions 4472-4520]
CCTTTGACGTTGGAGTCCACGTTCTTT
[37 nt withheld, positions 4548-4584]
ACCCTATCTCGGTCTATTCTTTTGATTTATAAGGGATTTTGCCGATTTCGGCCTATTGGTTAAAAAATGA
GCTGATTTAACAAAAATTTAACGCGAATTAATTCTGTGGAATGTGTGTCAGTTAGGGTGTGGAAAGTCCC
CAGGCTCCCCAGCAGGCAGAAGTATGCAAAGCATGCATCTCAATTAGTCAGCAACCAGGTGTGGAAAGTC
CCCAGGCTCCCCAGCAGGCAGAAGTATGCAAAGCATGCATCTCAATTAGTCAGCAACCATAGTCCCGCCC
CTAACTCCGCCCATCCCGCCCCTAACTCCGCCCAGTTCCGCCCATTCTCCGCCCCATGGCTGACTAATTT
TTTTTATTTATGCAGAGGCCGAGGCCGCCTCTGCCTCTGAGCTATTCCAGAAGTAGTGAGGAGGCTTTTT
TGGAGGCCTAGGCTTTTGCAAAAAGCTCCCGGGAGCTTGTATATCCATTTTCGGATCTGATCAAGAGACA
GGATGAGGATCGTTTCGCATGATTGAACAAGATGGATTGCACGCAGGTTCTCCGGCCGCTTGGGTGGAGA
GGCTATTCGGCTATGACTGGGCACAACAGACAATCGGCTGCTCTGATGCCGCCGTGTTCCGGCTGTCAGC
GCAGGGGCGCCCGGTTCTTTTTGTCAAGACCGACCTGTCCGGTGCCCTGAATGAACTGCAGGACGAGGCA
GCGCGGCTATCGTGGCTGGCCACGACGGGCGTTCCTTGCGCAGCTGTGCTCGACGTTGTCACTGAAGCGG
GAAGGGACTGGCTGCTATTGGGCGAAGTGCCGGGGCAGGATCTCCTGTCATCTCACCTTGCTCCTGCCGA
GAAAGTATCCATCATGGCTGATGCAATGCGGCGGCTGCATACGCTTGATCCGGCTACCTGCCCATTCGAC
CACCAAGCGAAACATCGCATCGAGCGAGCACGTACTCGGATGGAAGCCGGTCTTGTCGATCAGGATGATC
TGGACGAAGAGCATCAGGGGCTCGCGCCAGCCGAACTGTTCGCCAGGCTCAAGGCGCGCATGCCCGACGG
CGAGGATCTCGTCGTGACCCATGGCGATGCCTGCTTGCCGAATATCATGGTGGAAAATGGCCGCTTTTCT
GGATTCATCGACTGTGGCCGGCTGGGTGTGGCGGACCGCTATCAGGACATAGCGTTGGCTACCCGTGATA
TTGCTGAAGAGCTTGGCGGCGAATGGGCTGACCGCTTCCTCGTGCTTTACGGTATCGCCGCTCCCGATTC
GCAGCGCATCGCCTTCTATCGCCTTCTTGACGAGTTCTTCTGAGCGGGACTCTGGGGTTCGAAATGACCG
ACCAAGCGACGCCCAACCTGCCATCACGAGATTTCGATTCCACCGCCGCCTTCTATGAAAGGTTGGGCTT
CGGAATCGTTTTCCGGGACGCCGGCTGGATGATCCTCCAGCGCGGGGATCTCATGCTGGAGTTCTTCGCC
CACCCCAACTTGTTTATTGCAGCTTATAATGGTTACAAATAAAGCAATAGCATCACAAATTTCACAAATA
AAGCATTTTTTTCACTGCATTCTAGTTGTGGTTTGTCCAAACTCATCAATGTATCTTATCATGTCTGTAT
ACCGTCGACCTCTAGCTAGAGCTTGGCGTAATCATGGTCATAGCTGTTTCCTGTGTGAAATTGTTATCCG
CTCACAATTCCACACAACATACGAGCCGGAAGCATAAAGTGTAAAGCCTGGGGTGCCTAATGAGTGAGCT
AACTCACATTAATTGCGTTGCGCTCACTGCCCGCTTTCCAGTCGGGAAACCTGTCGTGCCAGCTGCATTA
ATGAATCGGCCAACGCGCGGGGAGAGGCGGTTTGCGTATTGGGCGCTCTTCCGCTTCCTCGCTCACTGAC
TCGCTGCGCTCGGTCGTTCGGCTGCGGCGAGCGGTATCAGCTCACTCAAAGGCGGTAATACGGTTATCCA
CAGAATCAGGGGATAACGCAGGAAAGAACATGTGAGCAAAAGGCCAGCAAAAGGCCAGGAACCGTAAAAA
GGCCGCGTTGCTGGCGTTTTTCCATAGGCTCCGCCCCCCTGACGAGCATCACAAAAATCGACGCTCAAGT
CAGAGGTGGCGAAACCCGACAGGACTATAAAGATACCAGGCGTTTCCCCCTGGAAGCTCCCTCGTGCGCT
CTCCTGTTCCGACCCTGCCGCTTACCGGATACCTGTCCGCCTTTCTCCCTTCGGGAAGCGTGGCGCTTTC
TCATAGCTCACGCTGTAGGTATCTCAGTTCGGTGTAGGTCGTTCGCTCCAAGCTGGGCTGTGTGCACGAA
CCCCCCGTTCAGCCCGACCGCTGCGCCTTATCCGGTAACTATCGTCTTGAGTCCAACCCGGTAAGACACG
ACTTATCGCCACTGGCAGCAGCCACTGGTAACAGGATTAGCAGAGCGAGGTATGTAGGCGGTGCTACAGA
GTTCTTGAAGTGGTGGCCTAACTACGGCTACACTAGAAGAACAGTATTTGGTATCTGCGCTCTGCTGAAG
CCAGTTACCTTCGGAAAAAGAGTTGGTAGCTCTTGATCCGGCAAACAAACCACCGCTGGTAGCGGTGGTT
TTTTTGTTTGCAAGCAGCAGATTACGCGCAGAAAAAAAGGATCTCAAGAAGATCCTTTGATCTTTTCTAC
GGGGTCTGACGCTCAGTGGAACGAAAACTCACGTTAAGGGATTTTGGTCATGAGATTATCAAAAAGGATC
TTCACCTAGATCCTTTTAAATTAAAAATGAAGTTTTAAATCAATCTAAAGTATATATGAGTAAACTTGGT
CTGACAGTTACCAATGCTTAATCAGTGAGGCACCTATCTCAGCGATCTGTCTATTTCGTTCATCCATAGT
TGCCTGACTCCCCGTCGTGTAGATAACTACGATACGGGAGGGCTTACCATCTGGCCCCAGTGCTGCAATG
ATACCGCGAGACCCACGCTCACCGGCTCCAGATTTATCAGCAATAAACCAGCCAGCCGGAAGGGCCGAGC
GCAGAAGTGGTCCTGCAACTTTATCCGCCTCCATCCAGTCTATTAATTGTTGCCGGGAAGCTAGAGTAAG
TAGTTCGCCAGTTAATAGTTTGCGCAACGTTGTTGCCATTGCTACAGGCATCGTGGTGTCACGCTCGTCG
TTTGGTATGGCTTCATTCAGCTCCGGTTCCCAACGATCAAGGCGAGTTACATGATCCCCCATGTTGTGCA
AAAAAGCGGTTAGCTCCTTCGGTCCTCCGATCGTTGTCAGAAGTAAGTTGGCCGCAGTGTTATCACTCAT
GGTTATGGCAGCACTGCATAATTCTCTTACTGTCATGCCATCCGTAAGATGCTTTTCTGTGACTGGTGAG
TACTCAACCAAGTCATTCTGAGAATAGTGTATGCGGCGACCGAGTTGCTCTTGCCCGGCGTCAATACGGG
ATAATACCGCGCCACATAGCAGAACTTTAAAAGTGCTCATCATTGGAAAACGTTCTTCGGGGCGAAAACT
CTCAAGGATCTTACCGCTGTTGAGATCCAGTTCGATGTAACCCACTCGTGCACCCAACTGATCTTCAGCA
TCTTTTACTTTCACCAGCGTTTCTGGGTGAGCAAAAACAGGAAGGCAAAATGCCGCAAAAAAGGGAATAA
GGGCGACACGGAAATGTTGAATACTCATACTCTTCCTTTTTCAATATTATTGAAGCATTTATCAGGGTTA
TTGTCTCATGAGCGGATACATATTTGAATGTATTTAGAAAAATAAACAAATAGGGGTTCCGCGCACATTT
CCCCGAAAAGTGCCACCT
Features (pLannotate 1.2.2; 25 found; start..end, strand, type, name):
     35..103     -  ncRNA          tRNA: Accession: RF00005 - tRNA
    111..325     -  promoter       H1 promoter: human H1 RNA promoter
    436..676     -  promoter       U6 promoter: RNA polymerase III promoter for human U6 snRNA
    766..1145    +  enhancer       CMV enhancer: human cytomegalovirus immediate early enhancer
   1146..1349    +  promoter       CMV promoter: human cytomegalovirus (CMV) immediate early promoter
   1345..1378    +  LTR            5' LTR (truncated) (fragment): truncated 5' long terminal repeat (LTR) from HIV-1
   1394..1412    +  promoter       T7 promoter: promoter for bacteriophage T7 RNA polymerase
   1454..2170    +  CDS            EGFP: EGFP is a basic (constitutively fluorescent) green fluorescent protein published in 1996, derived from Aequorea victoria. It is reported to be a rapidly-maturing weak dimer with moderate acid sensitivity.
   2171..2197    +  misc_feature   MCS (fragment): multiple cloning site
   2225..3523    +  CDS            Tln1 (fragment): TLN1_MOUSE - Also known as Tln. Experimental evidence at protein level: Swiss-Prot protein existence level 1. Probably involved in connections of major cytoskeletal structures to the plasma membrane. High molecular weight cytoskeletal protein concentrated at regions of cell-substratum contact and, in lymphocytes, at cell-cell contacts. From Mus musculus (Mouse).
   3941..3959    -  promoter       SP6 promoter: promoter for bacteriophage SP6 RNA polymerase
   3985..4209    +  polyA_signal   bGH poly(A) signal: bovine growth hormone polyadenylation signal
   4213..4234    +  promoter       SV40 promoter (fragment): SV40 enhancer and early promoter
   4255..4683    +  rep_origin     f1 ori (sequence partly withheld): f1 bacteriophage origin of replication; arrow indicates direction of (+) strand synthesis
   4697..5026    +  promoter       SV40 promoter: SV40 enhancer and early promoter
   5093..5884    +  CDS            neo: KKA2_KLEPN - Also known as kan, nptII. Experimental evidence at protein level: Swiss-Prot protein existence level 1. Resistance to kanamycin, neomycin, paromomycin, ribostamycin, butirosin and gentamicin B. From Klebsiella pneumoniae.
   5908..6066    +  CDS            ble (fragment): BLE_KLEPN - Experimental evidence at protein level: Swiss-Prot protein existence level 1. Binding protein with a strong affinity to the bleomycin family of antibiotics. Binds to CL990; an antimitotic-antibiotic compound. From Klebsiella pneumoniae.
   6061..6182    +  polyA_signal   SV40 poly(A) signal: SV40 polyadenylation signal
   6255..6271    -  protein_bind   lac operator: The lac repressor binds to the lac operator to inhibit transcription in E. coli. This inhibition can be relieved by adding lactose or isopropyl-β-D-thiogalactopyranoside (IPTG). lac repressor encoded by lacI
   6279..6309    -  promoter       lac promoter: promoter for the E. coli lac operon
   6324..6345    -  protein_bind   CAP binding site: CAP binding activates transcription in the presence of cAMP. E. coli catabolite activator protein
   6358..6450    -  CDS            lacI (fragment): lac repressor; lacI; The lac repressor binds to the lac operator to inhibit transcription in E. coli. This inhibition can be relieved by adding lactose or isopropyl-β-D-thiogalactopyranoside (IPTG).
   6633..7221    -  rep_origin     ori: high-copy-number ColE1/pMB1/pBR322/pUC origin of replication
   7392..8252    -  CDS            AmpR: β-lactamase; bla; confers resistance to ampicillin, carbenicillin, and related antibiotics
   8253..8357    -  promoter       AmpR promoter: bla
