[The description below was written by a language model from this plasmid's Addgene catalogue record and pLannotate feature annotations shown in this document.]
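Description:
EGFP-Talin head-SpyCatcher003(K31TAG) is a mammalian expression plasmid of about 8.4 kb built on a modified pcDNA3 backbone adapted for genetic code expansion. It is maintained in E. coli as a high-copy plasmid through a ColE1/pUC-type origin and an ampicillin resistance gene. An SV40 promoter-driven neo cassette with an SV40 polyadenylation signal permits G418 selection of transfected mammalian cells. An f1 origin, T7 and SP6 promoters flanking the insert, and lac promoter/operator remnants are carried over from the backbone.

The payload is a fusion reading frame driven by the CMV enhancer/promoter and terminated by the bGH polyadenylation signal. It consists of N-terminal EGFP, a short linker derived from a multiple cloning site, the mouse talin-1 head domain (residues 1–433) and C-terminal SpyCatcher003. The automated annotation does not label SpyCatcher003, but it presumably lies in the unannotated stretch between the Tln1 fragment and the SP6 promoter. Codon 31 of SpyCatcher003, a lysine, is replaced by an amber (TAG) stop codon so that an unnatural amino acid can be incorporated at that position.

To support amber suppression, the backbone carries two pyrrolysyl suppressor tRNA cassettes transcribed by RNA polymerase III. One is a Desulfitobacterium hafniense PylT (G8U) under a U6 promoter, and the other is a Methanosarcina barkeri PylT (U25C) under an H1 promoter. The feature table explicitly detects only the tRNA downstream of H1. No pyrrolysyl-tRNA synthetase is recorded on this plasmid, so it would have to be provided separately.

The associated publication title indicates use in visible light-induced control of a specific protein reaction to study the early stages of cell adhesion.
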