Addgene plasmid #210023: EGFP-Talin head-SpyCatcher003(K31TAG)
Purpose: Expression of EGFP-Talin head(1-433)-SpyCatcher003(K31TAG) in mammalian cells
Depositing lab: Vesa Hytönen. Depositing organization: Tampere University, BioMediTech. Publication: Visible Light-Induced Specific Protein Reaction Delineates Early Stages of Cell Adhesion. Rahikainen R, Vester SK, Turkki P, Janosko CP, Deiters A, Hytonen VP, Howarth M. J Am Chem Soc. 2023 Nov 15;145(45):24459-24465. doi: 10.1021/jacs.3c07827. Epub 2023 Oct 31. PubMed 38104267.
Backbone
  Vector backbone: Modified pcDNA3 (1xU6-PylT, 1xH1-PylT)
  Backbone manufacturer: Described in PMID: 33069552
  Backbone size w/o insert (bp): 5959
  Total vector size (bp): 8383
  Modifications to backbone: One copy of Desulfitobacterium hafniense pyrrolysyl-tRNACUA (PylT) with G8U under the control of a U6 promoter (1× U6-PylT) and one copy of Methanosarcina barkeri PylT with U25C under the control of a H1 promoter (1× H1-PylT)
  Vector type: Mammalian Expression
  Selectable markers: Neomycin (select with G418)
Growth in bacteria
  Bacterial resistance: Ampicillin, 100 μg/mL
  Growth temperature: 37°C
  Growth strain: DH5alpha
  Copy number: High Copy
Gene/Insert
  Gene/Insert name: EGFP-Talin head (1-433)-SpyCatcher003(K31TAG)
  Species: M. musculus (mouse), Synthetic
  Insert size (bp): 2427
  Mutation: SpyCatcher003 with K31TAG (Amber stop codon) mutation to allow incorporation of unnatural amino acids.
  Promoter: CMV
  Cloning method: Gibson Cloning
  Sequencing primers: 5′ cgcaaatgggcggtaggcgtg; 3′ atttaggtgacactatag
Terms and licenses: Academic/Nonprofit Terms; Industry Terms: Not Available to Industry
How to cite: EGFP-Talin head-SpyCatcher003(K31TAG) was a gift from Vesa Hytönen (Addgene plasmid # 210023 ; http://n2t.net/addgene:210023 ; RRID:Addgene_210023)
